Addgene plasmid #165032: GFP-HA-BACE1
Purpose: HA-BACE1
Depositing lab: Juan Bonifacino. Depositing organization: National Institute of Child Health and Human Development (NICHD). Publication: Adaptor protein 2-mediated endocytosis of the beta-secretase BACE1 is dispensable for amyloid precursor protein processing. Prabhu Y, Burgos PV, Schindler C, Farias GG, Magadan JG, Bonifacino JS. Mol Biol Cell. 2012 Jun;23(12):2339-51. doi: 10.1091/mbc.E11-11-0944. Epub 2012 May 2. PubMed 22553349.
Backbone
  Vector backbone: pEGFP-N1
  Backbone manufacturer: Clontech
  Backbone size w/o insert (bp): 4733
  Total vector size (bp): 6239
  Vector type: Mammalian Expression
  Selectable markers: Neomycin (select with G418)
Growth in bacteria
  Bacterial resistance: Kanamycin, 50 μg/mL
  Growth temperature: 37°C
  Growth strain: DH5alpha
  Copy number: Unknown
Gene/Insert
  Gene/Insert name: BACE1
  Species: H. sapiens (human)
  Insert size (bp): 1506
  GenBank ID: AF201468.1
  Entrez Gene: BACE1 (a.k.a. ASP2, BACE, HSPC104)
  Promoter: CMV
  Tag / fusion protein: HA (embedded after propeptide cleavage site) (N terminal on insert)
  Cloning method: Restriction Enzyme; 5′ cloning site XhoI (unknown if destroyed); 3′ cloning site KpnI (not destroyed)
  Sequencing primers: 5′ CMV forwqrd; 3′ SV40pA
Terms and licenses: Academic/Nonprofit Terms; Industry Terms: Not Available to Industry
How to cite: GFP-HA-BACE1 was a gift from Juan Bonifacino (Addgene plasmid # 165032 ; http://n2t.net/addgene:165032 ; RRID:Addgene_165032)
