[The description below was written by a language model from this plasmid's Addgene catalogue record and pLannotate feature annotations shown in this document.]
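Description:
GFP-HA-BACE1 is a mammalian expression plasmid built on the Clontech pEGFP-N1 backbone, carrying human BACE1, the beta-secretase that cleaves the amyloid precursor protein at the N-terminus of the A-beta sequence. The roughly 1.5 kb BACE1 coding sequence was inserted between the XhoI and KpnI sites of the multiple cloning site. It is transcribed from the human cytomegalovirus immediate-early enhancer and promoter and terminated by the SV40 polyadenylation signal. An HA epitope is embedded within BACE1 just after the propeptide cleavage site, so the tag should remain on the mature enzyme once the propeptide has been removed. Despite the order of elements in the plasmid name, the feature table places the GFP coding sequence downstream of BACE1, separated only by a short remnant of the cloning site. This is the arrangement expected for a C-terminal fusion in an N1-type vector. The annotation identifies this fluorescent protein as mEGFP, the monomerizing A206K variant of enhanced GFP.

The plasmid replicates in E. coli through a high-copy ColE1/pUC-type origin and also carries an f1 phage origin. A single NeoR/KanR (Tn5 aminoglycoside phosphotransferase) gene serves both hosts. A bacterial promoter drives it for kanamycin selection, and the SV40 enhancer/early promoter with the HSV TK polyadenylation signal drives it for G418 selection of stably transfected mammalian cells. The short large T antigen, ble and bGH fragments in the annotation are probably backbone remnants rather than functional elements.

The doubly tagged protein allows BACE1 to be followed by fluorescence or detected through the HA epitope. The associated publication concerns adaptor protein 2-mediated endocytosis of BACE1 and its relationship to amyloid precursor protein processing.
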