Features (pLannotate 1.2.2; 17 found; start..end, strand, type, name):
      1..304     +  enhancer       CMV enhancer: human cytomegalovirus immediate early enhancer
    305..508     +  promoter       CMV promoter: human cytomegalovirus (CMV) immediate early promoter
    531..558     +  misc_feature   MCS (fragment): multiple cloning site
    565..2094    +  CDS            BACE1: BACE1_HUMAN - Also known as BACE, KIAA1149. Experimental evidence at protein level: Swiss-Prot protein existence level 1. Responsible for the proteolytic processing of the amyloid precursor protein (APP). Cleaves at the N-terminus of the A-beta peptide sequence, between residues 671 and 672 of APP, leads to the generation and extracellular release of beta-cleaved soluble APP, and a corresponding cell-associated C-terminal fragment which is later released by gamma-secretase (PubMed:10656250, PubMed:10677483, PubMed:20354142). Cleaves CHL1 (By similarity). From Homo sapiens (Human).
   2094..2123    +  misc_feature   MCS (fragment): multiple cloning site
   2131..2850    +  CDS            mEGFP: enhanced GFP with monomerizing A206K mutation (Zacharias et al., 2002) mammalian codon-optimized
   2867..2950    +  CDS            large T antigen (fragment): large T antigen from SV40 (simian virus 40)
   2973..3094    +  polyA_signal   SV40 poly(A) signal: SV40 polyadenylation signal
   3128..3556    -  rep_origin     f1 ori (sequence partly withheld): f1 bacteriophage origin of replication; arrow indicates direction of (+) strand synthesis
   3583..3687    +  promoter       AmpR promoter: bla
   3689..4046    +  promoter       SV40 promoter: SV40 enhancer and early promoter
   4081..4875    +  CDS            NeoR/KanR: aminoglycoside phosphotransferase from Tn5; aph(3')-II (or nptII); confers resistance to neomycin, kanamycin, and G418 (Geneticin®)
   4896..5048    +  CDS            ble (fragment): BLE_KLEPN - Experimental evidence at protein level: Swiss-Prot protein existence level 1. Binding protein with a strong affinity to the bleomycin family of antibiotics. Binds to CL990; an antimitotic-antibiotic compound. From Klebsiella pneumoniae.
   5107..5154    +  polyA_signal   HSV TK poly(A) signal: herpes simplex virus thymidine kinase polyadenylation signal (Cole and Stacy, 1985)
   5245..5261    -  polyA_signal   bGH poly(A) signal (fragment): bovine growth hormone polyadenylation signal
   5483..6071    +  rep_origin     ori: high-copy-number ColE1/pMB1/pBR322/pUC origin of replication
   6186..6245    +  enhancer       CMV enhancer (fragment): human cytomegalovirus immediate early enhancer
>Addgene plasmid #165032 | GFP-HA-BACE1 | addgene full sequence | sequence record 328048 | Addgene NGS Result
CGTTACATAACTTACGGTAAATGGCCCGCCTGGCTGACCGCCCAACGACCCCCGCCCATTGACGTCAATA
ATGACGTATGTTCCCATAGTAACGCCAATAGGGACTTTCCATTGACGTCAATGGGTGGAGTATTTACGGT
AAACTGCCCACTTGGCAGTACATCAAGTGTATCATATGCCAAGTACGCCCCCTATTGACGTCAATGACGG
TAAATGGCCCGCCTGGCATTATGCCCAGTACATGACCTTATGGGACTTTCCTACTTGGCAGTACATCTAC
GTATTAGTCATCGCTATTACCATGGTGATGCGGTTTTGGCAGTACATCAATGGGCGTGGATAGCGGTTTG
ACTCACGGGGATTTCCAAGTCTCCACCCCATTGACGTCAATGGGAGTTTGTTTTGGCACCAAAATCAACG
GGACTTTCCAAAATGTCGTAACAACTCCGCCCCATTGACGCAAATGGGCGGTAGGCGTGTACGGTGGGAG
GTCTATATAAGCAGAGCTGGTTTAGTGAACCGTCAGATCCGCTAGCGCTACCGGACTCAGATCTCGAGTT
CACCATGGCCCAAGCCCTGCCCTGGCTCCTGCTGTGGATGGGCGCGGGAGTGCTGCCTGCCCACGGCACC
CAGCACGGCATCCGGCTGCCCCTGCGCAGCGGCCTGGGGGGCGCCCCCCTGGGGCTGCGGCTGCCCCGGT
ACCCTTACGATGTACCAGATTACGCTGAGACCGACGAAGAGCCCGAGGAGCCCGGCCGGAGGGGCAGCTT
TGTGGAGATGGTGGACAACCTGAGGGGCAAGTCGGGGCAGGGCTACTACGTGGAGATGACCGTGGGCAGC
CCCCCGCAGACGCTCAACATCCTGGTGGATACAGGCAGCAGTAACTTTGCAGTGGGTGCTGCCCCCCACC
CCTTCCTGCATCGCTACTACCAGAGGCAGCTGTCCAGCACATACCGGGACCTCCGGAAGGGTGTGTATGT
GCCCTACACCCAGGGCAAGTGGGAAGGGGAGCTGGGCACCGACCTGGTAAGCATCCCCCATGGCCCCAAC
GTCACTGTGCGTGCCAACATTGCTGCCATCACTGAATCAGACAAGTTCTTCATCAACGGCTCCAACTGGG
AAGGCATCCTGGGGCTGGCCTATGCTGAGATTGCCAGGCCTGACGACTCCCTGGAGCCTTTCTTTGACTC
TCTGGTAAAGCAGACCCACGTTCCCAACCTCTTCTCCCTGCAGCTTTGTGGTGCTGGCTTCCCCCTCAAC
CAGTCTGAAGTGCTGGCCTCTGTCGGAGGGAGCATGATCATTGGAGGTATCGACCACTCGCTGTACACAG
GCAGTCTCTGGTATACACCCATCCGGCGGGAGTGGTATTATGAGGTGATCATTGTGCGGGTGGAGATCAA
TGGACAGGATCTGAAAATGGACTGCAAGGAGTACAACTATGACAAGAGCATTGTGGACAGTGGCACCACC
AACCTTCGTTTGCCCAAGAAAGTGTTTGAAGCTGCAGTCAAATCCATCAAGGCAGCCTCCTCCACGGAGA
AGTTCCCTGATGGTTTCTGGCTAGGAGAGCAGCTGGTGTGCTGGCAAGCAGGCACCACCCCTTGGAACAT
TTTCCCAGTCATCTCACTCTACCTAATGGGTGAGGTTACCAACCAGTCCTTCCGCATCACCATCCTTCCG
CAGCAATACCTGCGGCCAGTGGAAGATGTGGCCACGTCCCAAGACGACTGTTACAAGTTTGCCATCTCAC
AGTCATCCACGGGCACTGTTATGGGAGCTGTTATCATGGAGGGCTTCTACGTTGTCTTTGATCGGGCCCG
AAAACGAATTGGCTTTGCTGTCAGCGCTTGCCATGTGCACGATGAGTTCAGGACGGCAGCGGTGGAAGGC
CCTTTTGTCACCTTGGACATGGAAGACTGTGGCTACAACATTCCACAGACAGATGAGTCAACCCTCATGA
CCATAGCCTATGTCATGGCTGCCATCTGCGCCCTCTTCATGCTGCCACTCTGCCTCATGGTGTGTCAGTG
GCGCTGCCTCCGCTGCCTGCGCCAGCAGCATGATGACTTTGCTGATGACATCTCCCTGCTGAAGACGGTA
CCGCGGGCCCGGGATCCACCGGTCGCCACCATGGTGAGCAAGGGCGAGGAGCTGTTCACCGGGGTGGTGC
CCATCCTGGTCGAGCTGGACGGCGACGTAAACGGCCACAAGTTCAGCGTGTCCGGCGAGGGCGAGGGCGA
TGCCACCTACGGCAAGCTGACCCTGAAGTTCATCTGCACCACCGGCAAGCTGCCCGTGCCCTGGCCCACC
CTCGTGACCACCCTGACCTACGGCGTGCAGTGCTTCAGCCGCTACCCCGACCACATGAAGCAGCACGACT
TCTTCAAGTCCGCCATGCCCGAAGGCTACGTCCAGGAGCGCACCATCTTCTTCAAGGACGACGGCAACTA
CAAGACCCGCGCCGAGGTGAAGTTCGAGGGCGACACCCTGGTGAACCGCATCGAGCTGAAGGGCATCGAC
TTCAAGGAGGACGGCAACATCCTGGGGCACAAGCTGGAGTACAACTACAACAGCCACAACGTCTATATCA
TGGCCGACAAGCAGAAGAACGGCATCAAGGTGAACTTCAAGATCCGCCACAACATCGAGGACGGCAGCGT
GCAGCTCGCCGACCACTACCAGCAGAACACCCCCATCGGCGACGGCCCCGTGCTGCTGCCCGACAACCAC
TACCTGAGCACCCAGTCCAAGCTGAGCAAAGACCCCAACGAGAAGCGCGATCACATGGTCCTGCTGGAGT
TCGTGACCGCCGCCGGGATCACTCTCGGCATGGACGAGCTGTACAAGTAAAGCGGCCGCGACTCTAGATC
ATAATCAGCCATACCACATTTGTAGAGGTTTTACTTGCTTTAAAAAACCTCCCACACCTCCCCCTGAACC
TGAAACATAAAATGAATGCAATTGTTGTTGTTAACTTGTTTATTGCAGCTTATAATGGTTACAAATAAAG
CAATAGCATCACAAATTTCACAAATAAAGCATTTTTTTCACTGCATTCTAGTTGTGGTTTGTCCAAACTC
ATCAATGTATCTTAAGGCGTAAATTGTAAGCGTTAATATTTTGTTAAAATTCGCGTTAAATTTTTGTTAA
ATCAGCTCATTTTTTAACCAATAGGCCGAAATCGGCAAAATCCCTTATAAATCAAAAGAATAGACCGAGA
TAGGGT
[37 nt withheld, positions 3227-3263]
AAAGAACGTGGACTCCAACGTCAAAGG
[49 nt withheld, positions 3291-3339]
T
[91 nt withheld, positions 3341-3431]
G
[124 nt withheld, positions 3433-3556]
CAGGTGGCACTTTTCGGGGAAATGTGCGCGGAACCCCTATTTGTTTATTTTTCTAAATACATTCAAATAT
GTATCCGCTCATGAGACAATAACCCTGATAAATGCTTCAATAATATTGAAAAAGGAAGAGTCCTGAGGCG
GAAAGAACCAGCTGTGGAATGTGTGTCAGTTAGGGTGTGGAAAGTCCCCAGGCTCCCCAGCAGGCAGAAG
TATGCAAAGCATGCATCTCAATTAGTCAGCAACCAGGTGTGGAAAGTCCCCAGGCTCCCCAGCAGGCAGA
AGTATGCAAAGCATGCATCTCAATTAGTCAGCAACCATAGTCCCGCCCCTAACTCCGCCCATCCCGCCCC
TAACTCCGCCCAGTTCCGCCCATTCTCCGCCCCATGGCTGACTAATTTTTTTTATTTATGCAGAGGCCGA
GGCCGCCTCGGCCTCTGAGCTATTCCAGAAGTAGTGAGGAGGCTTTTTTGGAGGCCTAGGCTTTTGCAAA
GATCGATCAAGAGACAGGATGAGGATCGTTTCGCATGATTGAACAAGATGGATTGCACGCAGGTTCTCCG
GCCGCTTGGGTGGAGAGGCTATTCGGCTATGACTGGGCACAACAGACAATCGGCTGCTCTGATGCCGCCG
TGTTCCGGCTGTCAGCGCAGGGGCGCCCGGTTCTTTTTGTCAAGACCGACCTGTCCGGTGCCCTGAATGA
ACTGCAAGACGAGGCAGCGCGGCTATCGTGGCTGGCCACGACGGGCGTTCCTTGCGCAGCTGTGCTCGAC
GTTGTCACTGAAGCGGGAAGGGACTGGCTGCTATTGGGCGAAGTGCCGGGGCAGGATCTCCTGTCATCTC
ACCTTGCTCCTGCCGAGAAAGTATCCATCATGGCTGATGCAATGCGGCGGCTGCATACGCTTGATCCGGC
TACCTGCCCATTCGACCACCAAGCGAAACATCGCATCGAGCGAGCACGTACTCGGATGGAAGCCGGTCTT
GTCGATCAGGATGATCTGGACGAAGAGCATCAGGGGCTCGCGCCAGCCGAACTGTTCGCCAGGCTCAAGG
CGAGCATGCCCGACGGCGAGGATCTCGTCGTGACCCATGGCGATGCCTGCTTGCCGAATATCATGGTGGA
AAATGGCCGCTTTTCTGGATTCATCGACTGTGGCCGGCTGGGTGTGGCGGACCGCTATCAGGACATAGCG
TTGGCTACCCGTGATATTGCTGAAGAGCTTGGCGGCGAATGGGCTGACCGCTTCCTCGTGCTTTACGGTA
TCGCCGCTCCCGATTCGCAGCGCATCGCCTTCTATCGCCTTCTTGACGAGTTCTTCTGAGCGGGACTCTG
GGGTTCGAAATGACCGACCAAGCGACGCCCAACCTGCCATCACGAGATTTCGATTCCACCGCCGCCTTCT
ATGAAAGGTTGGGCTTCGGAATCGTTTTCCGGGACGCCGGCTGGATGATCCTCCAGCGCGGGGATCTCAT
GCTGGAGTTCTTCGCCCACCCTAGGGGGAGGCTAACTGAAACACGGAAGGAGACAATACCGGAAGGAACC
CGCGCTATGACGGCAATAAAAAGACAGAATAAAACGCACGGTGTTGGGTCGTTTGTTCATAAACGCGGGG
TTCGGTCCCAGGGCTGGCACTCTGTCGATACCCCACCGAGACCCCATTGGGGCCAATACGCCCGCGTTTC
TTCCTTTTCCCCACCCCACCCCCCAAGTTCGGGTGAAGGCCCAGGGCTCGCAGCCAACGTCGGGGCGGCA
GGCCCTGCCATAGCCTCAGGTTACTCATATATACTTTAGATTGATTTAAAACTTCATTTTTAATTTAAAA
GGATCTAGGTGAAGATCCTTTTTGATAATCTCATGACCAAAATCCCTTAACGTGAGTTTTCGTTCCACTG
AGCGTCAGACCCCGTAGAAAAGATCAAAGGATCTTCTTGAGATCCTTTTTTTCTGCGCGTAATCTGCTGC
TTGCAAACAAAAAAACCACCGCTACCAGCGGTGGTTTGTTTGCCGGATCAAGAGCTACCAACTCTTTTTC
CGAAGGTAACTGGCTTCAGCAGAGCGCAGATACCAAATACTGTTCTTCTAGTGTAGCCGTAGTTAGGCCA
CCACTTCAAGAACTCTGTAGCACCGCCTACATACCTCGCTCTGCTAATCCTGTTACCAGTGGCTGCTGCC
AGTGGCGATAAGTCGTGTCTTACCGGGTTGGACTCAAGACGATAGTTACCGGATAAGGCGCAGCGGTCGG
GCTGAACGGGGGGTTCGTGCACACAGCCCAGCTTGGAGCGAACGACCTACACCGAACTGAGATACCTACA
GCGTGAGCTATGAGAAAGCGCCACGCTTCCCGAAGGGAGAAAGGCGGACAGGTATCCGGTAAGCGGCAGG
GTCGGAACAGGAGAGCGCACGAGGGAGCTTCCAGGGGGAAACGCCTGGTATCTTTATAGTCCTGTCGGGT
TTCGCCACCTCTGACTTGAGCGTCGATTTTTGTGATGCTCGTCAGGGGGGCGGAGCCTATGGAAAAACGC
CAGCAACGCGGCCTTTTTACGGTTCCTGGCCTTTTGCTGGCCTTTTGCTCACATGTTCTTTCCTGCGTTA
TCCCCTGATTCTGTGGATAACCGTATTACCGCCATGCATTAGTTATTAATAGTAATCAATTACGGGGTCA
TTAGTTCATAGCCCATATATGGAGTTCCG
