>Addgene plasmid #165032 | GFP-HA-BACE1 | depositor partial sequence | sequence record 320535 | insert
ATGGCCCAAGCCCTGCCCTGGCTCCTGCTGTGGATGGGCGCGGGAGTGCTGCCTGCCCACGGCACCCAGC
ACGGCATCCGGCTGCCCCTGCGCAGCGGCCTGGGGGGCGCCCCCCTGGGGCTGCGGCTGCCCCGGTACCC
TTACGATGTACCAAATTACGCTGAGACCGACGAAGAGCCCGAGGAGCCCGGCCGGAGGGGCAGCTTTGTG
GAGATGGTGGACAACCTGAGGGGCAAGTCGGGGCAGGGCTACTACGTGGAGATGACCGTGGGCAGCCCCC
CGCAGACGCTCAACATCCTGGTGGATACAGGCAGCAGTAACTTTGCAGTGGGTGCTGCCCCCCACCCCTT
CCTGCATCGCTACTACCAGA
